Addgene plasmid #13024: pcDNA3-TLR8-YFP
Depositing lab: Doug Golenbock. Depositing organization: University of Massachusetts, Worcester.
Backbone
  Vector backbone: pcDNA3-YFP
  Backbone size w/o insert (bp): 6100
  Vector type: Mammalian Expression
  Selectable markers: Neomycin (select with G418)
Growth in bacteria
  Bacterial resistance: Ampicillin, 100 μg/mL
  Growth temperature: 37°C
  Growth strain: DH5alpha
  Copy number: High Copy
Gene/Insert
  Gene/Insert name: Toll-Like Receptor 8 (alt name: TLR8)
  Species: H. sapiens (human)
  Insert size (bp): 3177
  GenBank ID: NM_016610
  Entrez Gene: TLR8 (a.k.a. CD288, IMD98, TLR-8, hTLR8)
  Tag / fusion protein: YFP (C terminal on backbone)
  Cloning method: Restriction Enzyme; 5′ cloning site BamHI (not destroyed); 3′ cloning site XhoI (not destroyed)
  Sequencing primers: 5′ T7; 3′ GTCTTGTAGTTGCCGTCGTC
Terms and licenses: Academic/Nonprofit Terms; Industry Terms: Not Available to Industry
Depositor comments: The primer for sequencing out the 5' end of the GFP based constructs (GFP/EGFP, CFP, YFP) is 5'- GTCTTGTAGTTGCCGTCGTC -3'
How to cite: pcDNA3-TLR8-YFP was a gift from Doug Golenbock (Addgene plasmid # 13024 ; http://n2t.net/addgene:13024 ; RRID:Addgene_13024)
