[The description below was written by a language model from this plasmid's Addgene catalogue record and pLannotate feature annotations shown in this document.]
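Description:
pcDNA3-TLR8-YFP is a mammalian expression plasmid of about 9.3 kb, built on a pcDNA3-YFP backbone, that encodes human Toll-like receptor 8 fused at its C terminus to a yellow fluorescent protein. It is maintained in E. coli through a high-copy ColE1/pUC-type origin with ampicillin selection from the β-lactamase gene. An f1 origin is also present, which in principle allows single-stranded DNA production. For stable mammalian lines, an SV40 early promoter drives a neomycin phosphotransferase gene followed by an SV40 polyadenylation signal, giving G418 resistance.

The expression cassette uses the human cytomegalovirus immediate-early enhancer and promoter to transcribe the TLR8 open reading frame, which was cloned between BamHI and XhoI sites that both remain intact. The receptor coding sequence runs almost directly into the fluorescent protein, annotated as the EYFP-Q69K variant, and the transcript is terminated by the bovine growth hormone polyadenylation signal. T7 and SP6 phage promoters flank the insert and are useful for sequencing or in vitro transcription. Several short partial matches in the annotation (an HIV-1 LTR fragment, ble and lacI fragments, an extra SV40 promoter fragment, and a bom fragment) are most likely backbone remnants or chance similarities rather than functional elements.

TLR8 is an endosomal innate immune receptor that senses GU-rich single-stranded RNA and RNA degradation products. The record does not state a specific purpose, but a constitutively expressed fluorescent fusion of this kind suits imaging of receptor localisation and trafficking in transfected cells, as well as reconstituting TLR8 signalling in cell lines.
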