Features (pLannotate 1.2.2; 22 found; start..end, strand, type, name):
     36..80      -  misc_feature   bom (fragment): basis of mobility region from pBR322
    235..614     +  enhancer       CMV enhancer: human cytomegalovirus immediate early enhancer
    615..818     +  promoter       CMV promoter: human cytomegalovirus (CMV) immediate early promoter
    814..847     +  LTR            5' LTR (truncated) (fragment): truncated 5' long terminal repeat (LTR) from HIV-1
    863..881     +  promoter       T7 promoter: promoter for bacteriophage T7 RNA polymerase
    970..4089    +  CDS            TLR8: TLR8_HUMAN - Experimental evidence at protein level: Swiss-Prot protein existence level 1. Endosomal receptor that plays a key role in innate and adaptive immunity (PubMed:25297876, PubMed:32433612). Controls host immune response against pathogens through recognition of RNA degradation products specific to microorganisms that are initially processed by RNASET2 (PubMed:31778653). Recognizes GU-rich single- stranded RNA (GU-rich RNA) derived from SARS-CoV-2, SARS-CoV-1 and HIV- 1 viruses (PubMed:33718825). Upon binding to agonists, undergoes dimerization that brings TIR domains from the two mole
   4096..4812    +  CDS            EYFP-Q69K: EYFP-Q69K is a basic (constitutively fluorescent) green/yellow fluorescent protein published in 1999, derived from Aequorea victoria. It has moderate acid sensitivity.
   4831..4849    -  promoter       SP6 promoter: promoter for bacteriophage SP6 RNA polymerase
   4875..5099    +  polyA_signal   bGH poly(A) signal: bovine growth hormone polyadenylation signal
   5103..5124    +  promoter       SV40 promoter (fragment): SV40 enhancer and early promoter
   5145..5573    +  rep_origin     f1 ori (sequence partly withheld): f1 bacteriophage origin of replication; arrow indicates direction of (+) strand synthesis
   5587..5917    +  promoter       SV40 promoter: SV40 enhancer and early promoter
   5984..6775    +  CDS            neo: KKA2_KLEPN - Also known as kan, nptII. Experimental evidence at protein level: Swiss-Prot protein existence level 1. Resistance to kanamycin, neomycin, paromomycin, ribostamycin, butirosin and gentamicin B. From Klebsiella pneumoniae.
   6799..6957    +  CDS            ble (fragment): BLE_KLEPN - Experimental evidence at protein level: Swiss-Prot protein existence level 1. Binding protein with a strong affinity to the bleomycin family of antibiotics. Binds to CL990; an antimitotic-antibiotic compound. From Klebsiella pneumoniae.
   6952..7073    +  polyA_signal   SV40 poly(A) signal: SV40 polyadenylation signal
   7146..7162    -  protein_bind   lac operator: The lac repressor binds to the lac operator to inhibit transcription in E. coli. This inhibition can be relieved by adding lactose or isopropyl-β-D-thiogalactopyranoside (IPTG). lac repressor encoded by lacI
   7170..7200    -  promoter       lac promoter: promoter for the E. coli lac operon
   7215..7236    -  protein_bind   CAP binding site: CAP binding activates transcription in the presence of cAMP. E. coli catabolite activator protein
   7249..7341    -  CDS            lacI (fragment): lac repressor; lacI; The lac repressor binds to the lac operator to inhibit transcription in E. coli. This inhibition can be relieved by adding lactose or isopropyl-β-D-thiogalactopyranoside (IPTG).
   7524..8112    -  rep_origin     ori: high-copy-number ColE1/pMB1/pBR322/pUC origin of replication
   8283..9143    -  CDS            AmpR: β-lactamase; bla; confers resistance to ampicillin, carbenicillin, and related antibiotics
   9144..9248    -  promoter       AmpR promoter: bla
>Addgene plasmid #13024 | pcDNA3-TLR8-YFP | depositor full sequence | sequence record 7422 | Author sequence
GACGGATCGGGAGATCTCCCGATCCCCTATGGTCGACTCTCAGTACAATCTGCTCTGATGCCGCATAGTT
AAGCCAGTATCTGCTCCCTGCTTGTGTGTTGGAGGTCGCTGAGTAGTGCGCGAGCAAAATTTAAGCTACA
ACAAGGCAAGGCTTGACCGACAATTGCATGAAGAATCTGCTTAGGGTTAGGCGTTTTGCGCTGCTTCGCG
ATGTACGGGCCAGATATACGCGTTGACATTGATTATTGACTAGTTATTAATAGTAATCAATTACGGGGTC
ATTAGTTCATAGCCCATATATGGAGTTCCGCGTTACATAACTTACGGTAAATGGCCCGCCTGGCTGACCG
CCCAACGACCCCCGCCCATTGACGTCAATAATGACGTATGTTCCCATAGTAACGCCAATAGGGACTTTCC
ATTGACGTCAATGGGTGGACTATTTACGGTAAACTGCCCACTTGGCAGTACATCAAGTGTATCATATGCC
AAGTACGCCCCCTATTGACGTCAATGACGGTAAATGGCCCGCCTGGCATTATGCCCAGTACATGACCTTA
TGGGACTTTCCTACTTGGCAGTACATCTACGTATTAGTCATCGCTATTACCATGGTGATGCGGTTTTGGC
AGTACATCAATGGGCGTGGATAGCGGTTTGACTCACGGGGATTTCCAAGTCTCCACCCCATTGACGTCAA
TGGGAGTTTGTTTTGGCACCAAAATCAACGGGACTTTCCAAAATGTCGTAACAACTCCGCCCCATTGACG
CAAATGGGCGGTAGGCGTGTACGGTGGGAGGTCTATATAAGCAGAGCTCTCTGGCTAACTAGAGAACCCA
CTGCTTACTGGCTTATCGAAATTAATACGACTCACTATAGGGAGACCCAAGCTTGGTACCGAGCTCGGAT
CCATGAAGGAGTCATCTTTGCAAAATAGCTCCTGCAGTCTGGGAAAGGAGACTAAAAAGGAAAACATGTT
CCTTCAGTCGTCAATGCTGACCTGCATTTTCCTGCTAATATCTGGTTCCTGTGAGTTATGCGCCGAAGAA
AATTTTTCTAGAAGCTATCCTTGTGATGAGAAAAAGCAAAATGACTCAGTTATTGCAGAGTGCAGCAATC
GTCGACTACAGGAAGTTCCCCAAACGGTGGGCAAATATGTGACAGAACTAGACCTGTCTGATAATTTCAT
CACACACATAACGAATGAATCATTTCAAGGGCTGCAAAATCTCACTAAAATAAATCTAAACCACAACCCC
AATGTACAGCACCAGAACGGAAATCCCGGTATACAATCAAATGGCTTGAATATCACAGACGGGGCATTCC
TCAACCTAAAAAACCTAAGGGAGTTACTGCTTGAAGACAACCAGTTACCCCAAATACCCTCTGGTTTGCC
AGAGTCTTTGACAGAACTTAGTCTAATTCAAAACAATATATACAACATAACTAAAGAGGGCATTTCAAGA
CTTATAAACTTGAAAAATCTCTATTTGGCCTGGAACTGCTATTTTAACAAAGTTTGCGAGAAAACTAACA
TAGAAGATGGAGTATTTGAAACGCTGACAAATTTGGAGTTGCTATCACTATCTTTCAATTCTCTTTCACA
CGTGCCACCCAAACTGCCAAGCTCCCTACGCAAACTTTTTCTGAGCAACACCCAGATCAAATACATTAGT
GAAGAAGATTTCAAGGGATTGATAAATTTAACATTACTAGATTTAAGCGGGAACTGTCCGAGGTGCTTCA
ATGCCCCATTTCCATGCGTGCCTTGTGATGGTGGTGCTTCAATTAATATAGATCGTTTTGCTTTTCAAAA
CTTGACCCAACTTCGATACCTAAACCTCTCTAGCACTTCCCTCAGGAAGATTAATGCTGCCTGGTTTAAA
AATATGCCTCATCTGAAGGTGCTGGATCTTGAATTCAACTATTTAGTGGGAGAAATAGCCTCTGGGGCAT
TTTTAACGATGCTGCCCCGCTTAGAAATACTTGACTTGTCTTTTAACTATATAAAGGGGAGTTATCCACA
GCATATTAATATTTCCAGAAACTTCTCTAAACTTTTGTCTCTACGGGCATTGCATTTAAGAGGTTATGTG
TTCCAGGAACTCAGAGAAGATGATTTCCAGCCCCTGATGCAGCTTCCAAACTTATCGACTATCAACTTGG
GTATTAATTTTATTAAGCAAATCGATTTCAAACTTTTCCAAAATTTCTCCAATCTGGAAATTATTTACTT
GTCAGAAAACAGAATATCACCGTTGGTAAAAGATACCCGGCAGAGTTATGCAAATAGTTCCTCTTTTCAA
CGTCATATCCGGAAACGACGCTCAACAGATTTTGAGTTTGACCCACATTCGAACTTTTATCATTTCACCC
GTCCTTTAATAAAGCCACAATGTGCTGCTTATGGAAAAGCCTTAGATTTAAGCCTCAACAGTATTTTCTT
CATTGGGCCAAACCAATTTGAAAATCTTCCTGACATTGCCTGTTTAAATCTGTCTGCAAATAGCAATGCT
CAAGTGTTAAGTGGAACTGAATTTTCAGCCATTCCTCATGTCAAATATTTGGATTTGACAAACAATAGAC
TAGACTTTGATAATGCTAGTGCTCTTACTGAATTGTCCGACTTGGAAGTTCTAGATCTCAGCTATAATTC
ACACTATTTCAGAATAGCAGGCGTAACACATCATCTAGAATTTATTCAAAATTTCACAAATCTAAAAGTT
TTAAACTTGAGCCACAACAACATTTATACTTTAACAGATAAGTATAACCTGGAAAGCAAGTCCCTGGTAG
AATTAGTTTTCAGTGGCAATCGCCTTGACATTTTGTGGAATGATGATGACAACAGGTATATCTCCATTTT
CAAAGGTCTCAAGAATCTGACACGTCTGGATTTATCCCTTAATAGGCTGAAGCACATCCCAAATGAAGCA
TTCCTTAATTTGCCAGCGAGTCTCACTGAACTACATATAAATGATAATATGTTAAAGTTTTTTAACTGGA
CATTACTCCAGCAGTTTCCTCGTCTCGAGTTGCTTGACTTACGTGGAAACAAACTACTCTTTTTAACTGA
TAGCCTATCTGACTTTACATCTTCCCTTCGGACACTGCTGCTGAGTCATAACAGGATTTCCCACCTACCC
TCTGGCTTTCTTTCTGAAGTCAGTAGTCTGAAGCACCTCGATTTAAGTTCCAATCTGCTAAAAACAATCA
ACAAATCCGCACTTGAAACTAAGACCACCACCAAATTATCTATGTTGGAACTACACGGAAACCCCTTTGA
ATGCACCTGTGACATTGGAGATTTCCGAAGATGGATGGATGAACATCTGAATGTCAAAATTCCCAGACTG
GTAGATGTCATTTGTGCCAGTCCTGGGGATCAAAGAGGGAAGAGTATTGTGAGTCTGGAGCTAACAACTT
GTGTTTCAGATGTCACTGCAGTGATATTATTTTTCTTCACGTTCTTTATCACCACCATGGTTATGTTGGC
TGCCCTGGCTCACCATTTGTTTTACTGGGATGTTTGGTTTATATATAATGTGTGTTTAGCTAAGGTAAAA
GGCTACAGGTCTCTTTCCACATCCCAAACTTTCTATGATGCTTACATTTCTTATGACACCAAAGATGCCT
CTGTTACTGACTGGGTGATAAATGAGCTGCGCTACCACCTTGAAGAGAGCCGAGACAAAAACGTTCTCCT
TTGTCTAGAGGAGAGGGATTGGGACCCGGGATTGGCCATCATCGACAACCTCATGCAGAGCATCAACCAA
AGCAAGAAAACAGTATTTGTTTTAACCAAAAAATATGCAAAAAGCTGGAACTTTAAAACAGCTTTTTACT
TGGCTTTGCAGAGGCTAATGGATGAGAACATGGATGTGATTATATTTATCCTGCTGGAGCCAGTGTTACA
GCATTCTCAGTATTTGAGGCTACGGCAGCGGATCTGTAAGAGCTCCATCCTCCAGTGGCCTGACAACCCG
AAGGCAGAAGGCTTGTTTTGGCAAACTCTGAGAAATGTGGTCTTGACTGAAAATGATTCACGGTATAACA
ATATGTATGTCGATTCCATTAAGCAATACCTCGAGATGGTGAGCAAGGGCGAGGAGCTGTTCACCGGGGT
GGTGCCCATCCTGGTCGAGCTGGACGGCGACGTAAACGGCCACAAGTTCAGCGTGTCCGGCGAGGGCGAG
GGCGATGCCACCTACGGCAAGCTGACCCTGAAGTTCATCTGCACCACCGGCAAGCTGCCCGTGCCCTGGC
CCACCCTCGTGACCACCTTCGGCTACGGCCTGAAGTGCTTCGCCCGCTACCCCGACCACATGAAGCAGCA
CGACTTCTTCAAGTCCGCCATGCCCGAAGGCTACGTCCAGGAGCGCACCATCTTCTTCAAGGACGACGGC
AACTACAAGACCCGCGCCGAGGTGAAGTTCGAGGGCGACACCCTGGTGAACCGCATCGAGCTGAAGGGCA
TCGACTTCAAGGAGGACGGCAACATCCTGGGGCACAAGCTGGAGTACAACTACAACAGCCACAACGTCTA
TATCATGGCCGACAAGCAGAAGAACGGCATCAAGGTGAACTTCAAGATCCGCCACAACATCGAGGACGGC
AGCGTGCAGCTCGCCGACCACTACCAGCAGAACACCCCCATCGGCGACGGCCCCGTGCTGCTGCCCGACA
ACCACTACCTGAGCTACCAGTCCGCCCTGAGCAAAGACCCCAACGAGAAGCGCGATCACATGGTCCTGCT
GGAGTTCGTGACCGCCGCCGGGATCACTCTCGGCATGGACGAGCTGTACAAGTAATCTAGAGGGCCCTAT
TCTATAGTGTCACCTAAATGCTAGAGCTCGCTGATCAGCCTCGACTGTGCCTTCTAGTTGCCAGCCATCT
GTTGTTTGCCCCTCCCCCGTGCCTTCCTTGACCCTGGAAGGTGCCACTCCCACTGTCCTTTCCTAATAAA
ATGAGGAAATTGCATCGCATTGTCTGAGTAGGTGTCATTCTATTCTGGGGGGTGGGGTGGGGCAGGACAG
CAAGGGGGAGGATTGGGAAGACAATAGCAGGCATGCTGGGGATGCGGTGGGCTCTATGGCTTCTGAGGCG
GAAAGAACCAGCTGGGGCTCTAGGGGGTATCCCC
[124 nt withheld, positions 5145-5268]
C
[32 nt withheld, positions 5270-5301]
CA
[57 nt withheld, positions 5304-5360]
A
[49 nt withheld, positions 5362-5410]
CCTTTGACGTTGGAGTCCACGTTCTTT
[37 nt withheld, positions 5438-5474]
ACCCTATCTCGGTCTATTCTTTTGATTTATAAGGGATTTTGGGGATTTCGGCCTATTGGTTAAAAAATGA
GCTGATTTAACAAAAATTTAACGCGAATTAATTCTGTGGAATGTGTGTCAGTTAGGGTGTGGAAAGTCCC
CAGGCTCCCCAGGCAGGCAGAAGTATGCAAAGCATGCATCTCAATTAGTCAGCAACCAGGTGTGGAAAGT
CCCCAGGCTCCCCAGCAGGCAGAAGTATGCAAAGCATGCATCTCAATTAGTCAGCAACCATAGTCCCGCC
CCTAACTCCGCCCATCCCGCCCCTAACTCCGCCCAGTTCCGCCCATTCTCCGCCCCATGGCTGACTAATT
TTTTTTATTTATGCAGAGGCCGAGGCCGCCTCTGCCTCTGAGCTATTCCAGAAGTAGTGAGGAGGCTTTT
TTGGAGGCCTAGGCTTTTGCAAAAAGCTCCCGGGAGCTTGTATATCCATTTTCGGATCTGATCAAGAGAC
AGGATGAGGATCGTTTCGCATGATTGAACAAGATGGATTGCACGCAGGTTCTCCGGCCGCTTGGGTGGAG
AGGCTATTCGGCTATGACTGGGCACAACAGACAATCGGCTGCTCTGATGCCGCCGTGTTCCGGCTGTCAG
CGCAGGGGCGCCCGGTTCTTTTTGTCAAGACCGACCTGTCCGGTGCCCTGAATGAACTGCAGGACGAGGC
AGCGCGGCTATCGTGGCTGGCCACGACGGGCGTTCCTTGCGCAGCTGTGCTCGACGTTGTCACTGAAGCG
GGAAGGGACTGGCTGCTATTGGGCGAAGTGCCGGGGCAGGATCTCCTGTCATCTCACCTTGCTCCTGCCG
AGAAAGTATCCATCATGGCTGATGCAATGCGGCGGCTGCATACGCTTGATCCGGCTACCTGCCCATTCGA
CCACCAAGCGAAACATCGCATCGAGCGAGCACGTACTCGGATGGAAGCCGGTCTTGTCGATCAGGATGAT
CTGGACGAAGAGCATCAGGGGCTCGCGCCAGCCGAACTGTTCGCCAGGCTCAAGGCGCGCATGCCCGACG
GCGAGGATCTCGTCGTGACCCATGGCGATGCCTGCTTGCCGAATATCATGGTGGAAAATGGCCGCTTTTC
TGGATTCATCGACTGTGGCCGGCTGGGTGTGGCGGACCGCTATCAGGACATAGCGTTGGCTACCCGTGAT
ATTGCTGAAGAGCTTGGCGGCGAATGGGCTGACCGCTTCCTCGTGCTTTACGGTATCGCCGCTCCCGATT
CGCAGCGCATCGCCTTCTATCGCCTTCTTGACGAGTTCTTCTGAGCGGGACTCTGGGGTTCGAAATGACC
GACCAAGCGACGCCCAACCTGCCATCACGAGATTTCGATTCCACCGCCGCCTTCTATGAAAGGTTGGGCT
TCGGAATCGTTTTCCGGGACGCCGGCTGGATGATCCTCCAGCGCGGGGATCTCATGCTGGAGTTCTTCGC
CCACCCCAACTTGTTTATTGCAGCTTATAATGGTTACAAATAAAGCAATAGCATCACAAATTTCACAAAT
AAAGCATTTTTTTCACTGCATTCTAGTTGTGGTTTGTCCAAACTCATCAATGTATCTTATCATGTCTGTA
TACCGTCGACCTCTAGCTAGAGCTTGGCGTAATCATGGTCATAGCTGTTTCCTGTGTGAAATTGTTATCC
GCTCACAATTCCACACAACATACGAGCCGGAAGCATAAAGTGTAAAGCCTGGGGTGCCTAATGAGTGAGC
TAACTCACATTAATTGCGTTGCGCTCACTGCCCGCTTTCCAGTCGGGAAACCTGTCGTGCCAGCTGCATT
AATGAATCGGCCAACGCGCGGGGAGAGGCGGTTTGCGTATTGGGCGCTCTTCCGCTTCCTCGCTCACTGA
CTCGCTGCGCTCGGTCGTTCGGCTGCGGCGAGCGGTATCAGCTCACTCAAAGGCGGTAATACGGTTATCC
ACAGAATCAGGGGATAACGCAGGAAAGAACATGTGAGCAAAAGGCCAGCAAAAGGCCAGGAACCGTAAAA
AGGCCGCGTTGCTGGCGTTTTTCCATAGGCTCCGCCCCCCTGACGAGCATCACAAAAATCGACGCTCAAG
TCAGAGGTGGCGAAACCCGACAGGACTATAAAGATACCAGGCGTTTCCCCCTGGAAGCTCCCTCGTGCGC
TCTCCTGTTCCGACCCTGCCGCTTACCGGATACCTGTCCGCCTTTCTCCCTTCGGGAAGCGTGGCGCTTT
CTCAATGCTCACGCTGTAGGTATCTCAGTTCGGTGTAGGTCGTTCGCTCCAAGCTGGGCTGTGTGCACGA
ACCCCCCGTTCAGCCCGACCGCTGCGCCTTATCCGGTAACTATCGTCTTGAGTCCAACCCGGTAAGACAC
GACTTATCGCCACTGGCAGCAGCCACTGGTAACAGGATTAGCAGAGCGAGGTATGTAGGCGGTGCTACAG
AGTTCTTGAAGTGGTGGCCTAACTACGGCTACACTAGAAGGACAGTATTTGGTATCTGCGCTCTGCTGAA
GCCAGTTACCTTCGGAAAAAGAGTTGGTAGCTCTTGATCCGGCAAACAAACCACCGCTGGTAGCGGTGGT
TTTTTTGTTTGCAAGCAGCAGATTACGCGCAGAAAAAAAGGATCTCAAGAAGATCCTTTGATCTTTTCTA
CGGGGTCTGACGCTCAGTGGAACGAAAACTCACGTTAAGGGATTTTGGTCATGAGATTATCAAAAAGGAT
CTTCACCTAGATCCTTTTAAATTAAAAATGAAGTTTTAAATCAATCTAAAGTATATATGAGTAAACTTGG
TCTGACAGTTACCAATGCTTAATCAGTGAGGCACCTATCTCAGCGATCTGTCTATTTCGTTCATCCATAG
TTGCCTGACTCCCCGTCGTGTAGATAACTACGATACGGGAGGGCTTACCATCTGGCCCCAGTGCTGCAAT
GATACCGCGAGACCCACGCTCACCGGCTCCAGATTTATCAGCAATAAACCAGCCAGCCGGAAGGGCCGAG
CGCAGAAGTGGTCCTGCAACTTTATCCGCCTCCATCCAGTCTATTAATTGTTGCCGGGAAGCTAGAGTAA
GTAGTTCGCCAGTTAATAGTTTGCGCAACGTTGTTGCCATTGCTACAGGCATCGTGGTGTCACGCTCGTC
GTTTGGTATGGCTTCATTCAGCTCCGGTTCCCAACGATCAAGGCGAGTTACATGATCCCCCATGTTGTGC
AAAAAAGCGGTTAGCTCCTTCGGTCCTCCGATCGTTGTCAGAAGTAAGTTGGCCGCAGTGTTATCACTCA
TGGTTATGGCAGCACTGCATAATTCTCTTACTGTCATGCCATCCGTAAGATGCTTTTCTGTGACTGGTGA
GTACTCAACCAAGTCATTCTGAGAATAGTGTATGCGGCGACCGAGTTGCTCTTGCCCGGCGTCAATACGG
GATAATACCGCGCCACATAGCAGAACTTTAAAAGTGCTCATCATTGGAAAACGTTCTTCGGGGCGAAAAC
TCTCAAGGATCTTACCGCTGTTGAGATCCAGTTCGATGTAACCCACTCGTGCACCCAACTGATCTTCAGC
ATCTTTTACTTTCACCAGCGTTTCTGGGTGAGCAAAAACAGGAAGGCAAAATGCCGCAAAAAAGGGAATA
AGGGCGACACGGAAATGTTGAATACTCATACTCTTCCTTTTTCAATATTATTGAAGCATTTATCAGGGTT
ATTGTCTCATGAGCGGATACATATTTGAATGTATTTAGAAAAATAAACAAATAGGGGTTCCGCGCACATT
TCCCCGAAAAGTGCCACCTGACGTC
