>Addgene plasmid #13024 | pcDNA3-TLR8-YFP | addgene partial sequence | sequence record 19710 | EXFP-R 5'-GTCTTGTAGTTGCCGTCGTC-3'
TAGCCTTCGGGCATGGCGGACTTGAAGAAGTCGTGCTGCTTCATGTGGTCGGGGTAGCGGGCGAAGCACT
TCAGGCCGTAGCCGAAGGTGGTCACGAGGGTGGGCCAGGGCACGGGCAGCTTGCCGGTGGTGCAGATGAA
CTTCAGGGTCAGCTTGCCGTAGGTGGCATCGCCCTCGCCCTCGCCGGACACGCTGAACTTGTGGCCGTTT
ACGTCGCCGTCCAGCTCGACCAGGATGGGCACCACCCCGGTGAACAGCTCCTCGCCCTTGCTCACCATCT
CGAGGTATTGCTTAATGGAATCGACATACATATTGTTATACCGTGAATCATTTTCAGTCAAGACCACATT
TCTCAGAGTTTGCCAAAACAAGCCTTCTGCCTTCGGGTTGTCAGGCCACTGGAGGATGGAGCTCTTACAG
ATCCGCTGCCGTAGCCTCAAATACTGAGAATGCTGTAACACTGGCTCCAGCAGGATAAATATAATCACAT
CCATGTTCTCATCCATTAGCCTCTGCAAAGCCAAGTAAAAAGCTGTTTTAAAGTTCCAGCTTTTTGCATA
TTTTTTGGTTAAAACAAATACTGTTTTCTTGCTTTGGTTGATGCTCTGCATGAGGTTGTCGATGATGGCC
AATCCCGGGTCCCAATCCCTCTCCTCTAGACAAAGGAGAACGTTTTTGTCTCGGCTCTCTTCAAGGTGGT
AGCGCAGCTCATT
