>Addgene plasmid #13024 | pcDNA3-TLR8-YFP | addgene partial sequence | sequence record 134910 | CMV-F 5'-CGCAAATGGGCGGTAGGCGTG-3'
ACTAGAGAACCCACTGCTTACTGGCTTATCGAAATTAATACGACTCACTATAGGGAGACCCAAGCTTGGT
ACCGAGCTCGGATCCATGAAGGAGTCATCTTTGCAAAATAGCTCCTGCAGTCTGGGAAAGGAGACTAAAA
AGGAAAACATGTTCCTTCAGTCGTCAATGCTGACCTGCATTTTCCTGCTAATATCTGGTTCCTGTGAGTT
ATGCGCCGAAGAAAATTTTTCTAGAAGCTATCCTTGTGATGAGAAAAAGCAAAATGACTCAGTTATTGCA
GAGTGCAGCAATCGTCGACTACAGGAAGTTCCCCAAACGGTGGGCAAATATGTGACAGAACTAGACCTGT
CTGATAATTTCATCACACACATAACGAATGAATCATTTCAAGGGCTGCAAAATCTCACTAAAATAAATCT
AAACCACAACCCCAATGTACAGCACCAGAACGGAAATCCCGGTATACAATCAAATGGCTTGAATATCACA
GACGGGGCATTCCTCAACCTAAAAAACCTAAGGGAGTTACTGCTTGAAGACAACCAGTTACCCCAAATAC
CCTCTGGTTTGCCAGAGTCTTTGACAGAACTTAGTCTAATTCAAAACAATATATACAACATAACTAAAGA
GGGCATTTCAAGACTTATAAACTTGAAAAATCTCTATTTGGCCTGGAACTGCTATTTTAACAAAGTTTGC
GAGAAAACTAACATAGAAGATGGAGTATTTGAAACGCTGACAAATTTGGAGTTGCTATCACTATCTTTCA
ATTCTCTTTCACACGTGCCACCCAAACTGCCAAGCTCCCTACGCAAACTTTTTCTGAGCAACACCCAGAT
CAAATACATTAGTGAA
